Addgene plasmid #79696: CDK16_HUMAN_D0
Purpose: This plasmid encodes the kinase domain of CDK16. Intended for co-expression with Lambda Phosphatase that accompanies this set to enhance bacterial kinase expression.
Depositing lab: John Chodera & Nicholas Levinson & Markus Seeliger. Depositing organization: Memorial Sloan-Kettering Cancer Center. Publication: An open library of human kinase domain constructs for automated bacterial expression. Albanese SK, Parton DL, Isik M, Rodriguez-Laureano L, Hanson SM, Behr JM, Gradia S, Jeans C, Levinson NM, Seeliger MA, Chodera JD. Biochemistry. 2018 Jul 13. doi: 10.1021/acs.biochem.7b01081. PubMed 30004690.
Backbone
  Vector backbone: pET His10 TEV LIC cloning vector (2B-T-10)
  Backbone manufacturer: Scott Gradia (Addgene plasmid # 78173)
  Vector type: Bacterial Expression
Growth in bacteria
  Bacterial resistance: Ampicillin, 100 μg/mL
  Growth temperature: 37°C
  Growth strain: DH5alpha
  Copy number: Low Copy
Gene/Insert
  Gene/Insert name: CDK16
  Species: H. sapiens (human)
  Entrez Gene: CDK16 (a.k.a. PCTAIRE, PCTAIRE1, PCTGAIRE, PCTK1)
  Promoter: T7
  Tag / fusion protein: His10-TEV (N terminal on backbone)
  Cloning method: Ligation Independent Cloning
  Sequencing primers: 5′ T7; 3′ T7 reverse
Terms and licenses: Academic/Nonprofit Terms; Industry Terms: Not Available to Industry
Depositor comments: This plasmid was generated as part of an open library of human kinase domain constructs for automated bacterial expression. The work can be found here doi: http://dx.doi.org/10.1101/038711 The lambda phosphatase expression vector can be found at https://www.addgene.org/79748/ The YopH Phosphatase expression vector can be found at https://www.addgene.org/79749/
How to cite: CDK16_HUMAN_D0 was a gift from John Chodera & Nicholas Levinson & Markus Seeliger (Addgene plasmid # 79696 ; http://n2t.net/addgene:79696 ; RRID:Addgene_79696)
