[The description below was written by a language model from this plasmid's Addgene catalogue record.]
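Description:
CDK16_HUMAN_D0 is a bacterial expression plasmid that encodes the kinase domain of human CDK16 (also known as PCTAIRE1 or PCTK1). It is built on the pET His10 TEV LIC cloning vector (2B-T-10), and the insert was introduced by ligation-independent cloning. The plasmid is selected with ampicillin and is recorded as low copy. The record does not name the origin of replication or give the residue boundaries of the kinase domain, and no feature table accompanies the entry.

Expression is driven by a T7 promoter, so protein production requires a host that supplies T7 RNA polymerase, as is usual for pET-type systems. The backbone adds an N-terminal His10 tag followed by a TEV protease recognition site. The ten-histidine tag allows capture of the fusion protein by immobilised metal affinity chromatography, and TEV cleavage can then remove the tag to leave a near-native kinase domain.

The construct belongs to an open library of human kinase domain constructs designed for automated bacterial expression. It is intended to be co-expressed with the Lambda phosphatase vector supplied with that set. Keeping the kinase dephosphorylated in this way is meant to improve its expression in bacteria. A YopH phosphatase vector is also noted as part of the collection. Typical uses would be producing recombinant CDK16 kinase domain for biochemical, biophysical or structural work, although the record states only the expression purpose.
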