>Addgene plasmid #79696 | CDK16_HUMAN_D0 | depositor partial sequence | sequence record 149018 | Sequence of gene (CDK16_HUMAN) inserted into backbone.
GAGACCTACATTAAGCTGGACAAACTGGGCGAGGGTACCTATGCCACCGTCTACAAAGGCAAAAGCAAGC
TCACAGACAACCTTGTGGCACTCAAGGAGATCAGACTGGAACATGAAGAGGGGGCACCCTGCACCGCCAT
CCGGGAAGTGTCCCTACTCAAGGACCTCAAACACGCCAACATCGTTACGCTACATGACATTATCCACACG
GAGAAGTCCCTCACCCTTGTCTTTGAGTACCTGGACAAGGACCTGAAGCAGTACCTGGATGACTGTGGGA
ACATCATCAACATGCACAACGTGAAACTGTTCCTGTTCCAGCTGCTCCGTGGCCTGGCCTACTGCCACCG
GCAGAAGGTGCTACACCGAGACCTCAAGCCCCAGAACCTGCTCATCAACGAGAGGGGAGAGCTCAAGCTG
GCTGACTTTGGCCTGGCCCGAGCCAAGTCAATCCCAACAAAGACATACTCCAATGAGGTGGTGACACTGT
GGTACCGGCCCCCTGACATCCTGCTTGGGTCCACGGACTACTCCACTCAGATTGACATGTGGGGTGTGGG
CTGCATCTTCTATGAGATGGCCACAGGCCGTCCCCTCTTTCCGGGCTCCACGGTGGAGGAACAGCTACAC
TTCATCTTCCGTATCTTAGGAACCCCAACTGAGGAGACGTGGCCAGGCATCCTGTCCAACGAGGAGTTCA
AGACATACAACTACCCCAAGTACCGAGCCGAGGCCCTTTTGAGCCACGCACCCCGACTTGATAGCGACGG
GGCCGACCTCCTCACCAAGCTGTTGCAGTTTGAGGGTCGAAATCGGATCTCCGCAGAGGATGCCATGAAA
CATCCATTCTTCCTCAGTCTGGGGGAGCGGATCCACAAACTTCCTGACACTACTTCCATATTTGCACTAA
AGGAGATTCAGCTACAAAAGGAGGCCAGCCTTCGGTCT
