>Addgene plasmid #79696 | CDK16_HUMAN_D0 | addgene partial sequence | sequence record 159076 | T7 5'-TAATACGACTCACTATAGGG-3'
CGGCTCCGGAGAGCTCTTTAATTAAGCGGCCGCCCTGCAGGACTCGAGTTCTAGAAATAATTTTGTTTAA
CTTTAAGAAGGAGATATACATATGAAATCTTCTCACCATCACCATCACCATCACCATCACCATGAAAACC
TGTACTTCCAATCCAATGCAGAGACCTACATTAAGCTGGACAAACTGGGCGAGGGTACCTATGCCACCGT
CTACAAAGGCAAAAGCAAGCTCACAGACAACCTTGTGGCACTCAAGGAGATCAGACTGGAACATGAAGAG
GGGGCACCCTGCACCGCCATCCGGGAAGTGTCCCTACTCAAGGACCTCAAACACGCCAACATCGTTACGC
TACATGACATTATCCACACGGAGAAGTCCCTCACCCTTGTCTTTGAGTACCTGGACAAGGACCTGAAGCA
GTACCTGGATGACTGTGGGAACATCATCAACATGCACAACGTGAAACTGTTCCTGTTCCAGCTGCTCCGT
GGCCTGGCCTACTGCCACCGGCAGAAGGTGCTACACCGAGACCTCAAGCCCCAGAACCTGCTCATCAACG
AGAGGGGAGAGCTCAAGCTGGCTGACTTTGGCCTGGCCCGAGCCAAGTCAATCCCAACAAAGACATACTC
CAATGAGGTGGTGACACTGTGGTACCGGCCCCCTGACATCCTGCTTGGGTCCACGGACTACTCCACTCAG
ATTGACATGTGGGGTGTGGGCTGCATCTTCTATGAGATGGCCACAGGCCGTCCCCTCTTTCCGGGCTCCA
CGGTGGAGGAACAGCTACACTTCATCTTCCGTATCTTAGGAACCCCAACTGAGGAGACGTGGCCAGGCAT
CCTGTCCAACGAGGAGTTCAAGACATACAACTACCCCAAGTACCGAGCCGAGGCCCTTTTGAGCCACGCA
CCCCGACTTGATAGCGACGGGGCCGACCTCCTCACCAAGCTGTTGCAGTTTGAGGGTCGAAATCGGATCT
CCGCAGAGGATGCCATGAAA
