>Addgene plasmid #79696 | CDK16_HUMAN_D0 | addgene partial sequence | sequence record 159077 | T7term 5'-GCTAGTTATTGCTCAGCGG-3'
CTTTCGGGCTTTGTTAGCAGCCGGATCAGCGCGCACGCGTGGTACCGGCCGGCCACCAGGTGGCGCGCCG
CGATCGCGGATCCGTTATCCACTTCCAATGTTATTAAGACCGAAGGCTGGCCTCCTTTTGTAGCTGAATC
TCCTTTAGTGCAAATATGGAAGTAGTGTCAGGAAGTTTGTGGATCCGCTCCCCCAGACTGAGGAAGAATG
GATGTTTCATGGCATCCTCTGCGGAGATCCGATTTCGACCCTCAAACTGCAACAGCTTGGTGAGGAGGTC
GGCCCCGTCGCTATCAAGTCGGGGTGCGTGGCTCAAAAGGGCCTCGGCTCGGTACTTGGGGTAGTTGTAT
GTCTTGAACTCCTCGTTGGACAGGATGCCTGGCCACGTCTCCTCAGTTGGGGTTCCTAAGATACGGAAGA
TGAAGTGTAGCTGTTCCTCCACCGTGGAGCCCGGAAAGAGGGGACGGCCTGTGGCCATCTCATAGAAGAT
GCAGCCCACACCCCACATGTCAATCTGAGTGGAGTAGTCCGTGGACCCAAGCAGGATGTCAGGGGGCCGG
TACCACAGTGTCACCACCTCATTGGAGTATGTCTTTGTTGGGATTGACTTGGCTCGGGCCAGGCCAAAGT
CAGCCAGCTTGAGCTCTCCCCTCTCGTTGATGAGCAGGTTCTGGGGCTTGAGGTCTCGGTGTAGCACCTT
CTGCCGGTGGCAGTAGGCCAGGCCACGGAGCAGCTGGAACAGGAACAGTTTCACGTTGTGCATGTTGATG
ATGTTCCCACAGTCATCCAGGTACTGCTTCAGGTCCTTGTCCAGGTACTCAAAGACAAGGGTGAGGGACT
TCTCCGTGTGGATAATGTCATGTAGCGTAACGATGTTGGCGTGTTTGAGGTCCTTGAGTAGGGACACTTC
CCGGATGGCGGTGCAGGGTGCCCCCTCTTCATGTTCCAGTCTGATCTCCTTGAGTGCCACAAGGTTGTCT
GTGAGCTTGCTTTTGCCTTTGTAGACGGTGGCATAAGGT
